Addgene plasmid #44679: PL05005A1F08
Depositing lab: Phillip Newmark. Depositing organization: University of Illinois at Urbana-Champaign. Publication: Molecular markers to characterize the hermaphroditic reproductive system of the planarian Schmidtea mediterranea. Chong T, Stary JM, Wang Y, Newmark PA. BMC Dev Biol. 2011 Nov 10;11:69. 10.1186/1471-213X-11-69 PubMed 22074376.
Backbone
  Vector backbone: pBluescript SK II (+)
  Backbone size w/o insert (bp): 2961
Growth in bacteria
  Bacterial resistance: Ampicillin, 100 μg/mL
  Growth temperature: 37°C
  Growth strain: DH5alpha
  Copy number: High Copy
Gene/Insert
  Gene/Insert name: Smed-grn (alt name: EST Contig 5255)
  Species: Schmidtea mediterranea
  GenBank ID: DN304193.1
  Promoter: T7 sense, T3 antisense
  Cloning method: Restriction Enzyme; 5′ cloning site EcoRI (not destroyed); 3′ cloning site NotI (not destroyed)
  Sequencing primers: 5′ t7; 3′ t3
Terms and licenses: Academic/Nonprofit Terms; Industry Terms: Not Available to Industry
How to cite: PL05005A1F08 was a gift from Phillip Newmark (Addgene plasmid # 44679 ; http://n2t.net/addgene:44679 ; RRID:Addgene_44679)
