[The description below was written by a language model from this plasmid's Addgene catalogue record.]
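Description:
PL05005A1F08 is a bacterial cloning plasmid built on the pBluescript SK II (+) phagemid backbone (2961 bp without insert) that carries a cDNA clone from the planarian flatworm Schmidtea mediterranea. It is maintained in E. coli as a high-copy plasmid under ampicillin selection. No feature table accompanies the record, so elements such as the replication origin and the f1 origin typical of pBluescript vectors can only be assumed from the backbone name and are not documented for this construct.

The insert is Smed-grn, also recorded as EST Contig 5255 and linked to an expressed sequence tag entry in GenBank. It was placed between the EcoRI site at the 5′ end and the NotI site at the 3′ end, and both sites remain intact, so the fragment can be excised or the plasmid linearised at either end. The record does not give the insert length or say whether the clone covers the complete coding sequence. The insert is flanked by opposing bacteriophage promoters: T7 drives transcription of the sense strand and T3 drives the antisense strand. These same sites serve as sequencing primer positions.

This arrangement is designed for in vitro transcription rather than for protein expression. Antisense transcripts from the T3 promoter can serve as riboprobes for in situ hybridisation, with T7 sense transcripts as controls, and transcription from both sides can in principle produce double-stranded RNA. The associated publication concerns molecular markers for the hermaphroditic reproductive system of S. mediterranea, which suggests that the clone served as a marker gene template for studying expression in planarian reproductive tissues.
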