>Addgene plasmid #44679 | PL05005A1F08 | depositor partial sequence | sequence record 61207 | PL05005A1F08 sequence 764 bps
GTTCTGCTAATTTTCTGTGTTCTGCTGAACTTTTCAAAAACTGACACCTTTCAGTTACCAGAGAAAGTCG
TAAAAAAGTCATTTTGTGAAACCCCTACGGATCCTTGTCCAGAAAACGAAGTCTGTGACACTGAAAATAA
AAAATGCATTCCCAAAGATAATAAAATAAAAATGTGGACTTTATATGAAGAAATGAAAAATATGACAAAA
CCCTTTAGACGAAATATTCTCGGCAAATTTCCTGGTGAGATAGTTGGATTTAGGTGCAGAATTGAGAACC
CTGATGTCTATGATGAATGTGAGGAAAAATGCTGTTATGTGAGAAAATCGTATTATGGATGTTGTCCATA
TCTGGCTGAATTATGTTGCAGCGATAATCTACATTGTTGCCATAGTACGAGAAGGTGTGACACTGTAAAT
TATAAATGTATTTTGGCTCTTGATGCTGTTTCGTTTGACGTAAGAATTCAAAGATTAGAAAGAATAGTTT
TGGAAAAGCATAAATTCTCATTTGAAAGCCAGTCCTCAGATCAGTTTAGCCTAGCCATATGGAATAGGAA
CCAATGTCGATGTTCTAAAGATCAAACTTGTTGTCCAACTCATGCTCAAGGAACTTTGTGTTGTCCAACC
AAAAACGCTGTCTGCTGTCCGGATAAGATATCCTGCTGTCCATATAACTTCCACTGCATTCCCGGAGGAT
GTCAGAAAAACAGAATTTTAAAATAAACAATTTGTTATATTAAAAAAAAAAAAAAAAAATGCGA
