>Addgene plasmid #44679 | PL05005A1F08 | addgene partial sequence | sequence record 63636 | M13_pUC_fwd
ATACGACTCACTATAGGGCGAATTGGGTACCGGGCCCCCCCTCGAGGTCGACGGTATCGATAAGCTTGAT
ATCGAATTCCATTGTGTTGGGGAGTTCTGCTAATTTTCTGTGTTCTGCTGAACTTTTCAAAAACTGACAC
CTTTCAGTTACCAGAGAAAGTCGTAAAAAAGTCATTTTGTGAAACCCCTACGGATCCTTGTCCAGAAAAC
GAAGTCTGTGACACTGAAAATAAAAAATGCATTCCCAAAGATAATAAAATAAAAATGTGGACTTTATATG
AAGAAATGAAAAATATGACAAAACCCTTTAGACGAAATATTCTCGGCAAATTTCCTGGTGAGATAGTTGG
ATTTAGGTGCAGAATTGAGAACCCTGATGTCTATGATGAATGTGAGGAAAAATGCTGTTATGTGAGAAAA
TCGTATTATGGATGTTGTCCATATCTGGCTGAATTATGTTGCAGCGATAATCTACATTGTTGCCATAGTA
CGAGAAGGTGTGACACTGTAAATTATAAATGTATTTTGGCTCTTGATGCTGTTTCGTTTGACGTAAGAAT
TCAAAGATTAGAAAGAATAGTTTTGGAAAAGCATAAATTCTCATTTGAAAGCCAGTCCTCAGATCAGTTT
AGCCTAGCCATATGGAATAGGAACCAATGTCGATGTTCTAAAGATCAAACTTGTTGTCCAACTCATGCTC
AAGGAACTTTGTGTTGTCCAACCAAAAACGCTGTCTGCTGTCCGGATAAGATATCCTGCTGTCCATATAA
CTTCCACTGCATTCCCGGAGGATGTCAGAAAAACAGAATTTTAAAATAAACAATTTGTTATATTAAAAAA
AAAAAAAAAAATGCGAGCGGCGCACGCGTGA
