>Addgene plasmid #44679 | PL05005A1F08 | addgene partial sequence | sequence record 63637 | M13_pUC_rev
GATTACGCCAAGCGCGCAATTAACCCTCACTAAAGGGAACAAAAGCTGGAGCTCCACCGCGGTGGCGGCC
GCTCGCATTTTTTTTTTTTTTTTTTAATATAACAAATTGTTTATTTTAAAATTCTGTTTTTCTGACATCC
TCCGGGAATGCAGTGGAAGTTATATGGACAGCAGGATATCTTATCCGGACAGCAGACAGCGTTTTTGGTT
GGACAACACAAAGTTCCTTGAGCATGAGTTGGACAACAAGTTTGATCTTTAGAACATCGACATTGGTTCC
TATTCCATATGGCTAGGCTAAACTGATCTGAGGACTGGCTTTCAAATGAGAATTTATGCTTTTCCAAAAC
TATTCTTTCTAATCTTTGAATTCTTACGTCAAACGAAACAGCATCAAGAGCCAAAATACATTTATAATTT
ACAGTGTCACACCTTCTCGTACTATGGCAACAATGTAGATTATCGCTGCAACATAATTCAGCCAGATATG
GACAACATCCATAATACGATTTTCTCACATAACAGCATTTTTCCTCACATTCATCATAGACATCAGGGTT
CTCAATTCTGCACCTAAATCCAACTATCTCACCAGGAAATTTGCCGAGAATATTTCGTCTAAAGGGTTTT
GTCATATTTTTCATTTCTTCATATAAAGTCCACATTTTTATTTTATTATCTTTGGGAATGCATTTTTTAT
TTTCAGTGTCACAGACTTCGTTTTCTGGACAAGGATCCGTAGGGGTTTCACAAAATGACTTTTTTACGAC
TTTCTCTGGTAACTGAAAGGTGTCAGTTTTTGAAAAGTTCAGCAGAACACAGAAAATTAGCAGAACTCCC
CAACACAATGGAATTCGATATCAAGCTTATCGATACCGTCGACCTCGAGGGGGGGGCCCGGTACCCAATT
CGCCCTATAGTGAGTCGTATTACGCGCGCTCACTGGCTGC
